Addgene plasmid #186130: Lck
Purpose: For expression of recombinant Lck in SF9 cells.
Depositing lab: Michael Rosen. Depositing organization: University of Texas Southwestern Medical Center. Publication: Synergistic phase separation of two pathways promotes integrin clustering and nascent adhesion formation. Case LB, De Pasquale M, Henry L, Rosen MK. Elife. 2022 Jan 20;11. pii: 72588. doi: 10.7554/eLife.72588. PubMed 35049497.
Backbone
  Vector backbone: pFastBac HTa2
  Backbone size w/o insert (bp): 4856
  Vector type: Insect Expression
Growth in bacteria
  Bacterial resistance: Ampicillin, 100 μg/mL
  Growth temperature: 37°C
  Growth strain: DH5alpha
  Copy number: Low Copy
Gene/Insert
  Gene/Insert name: Lck
  Species: M. musculus (mouse)
  Insert size (bp): 1194
  Mutation: A1687T
  Entrez Gene: Lck (a.k.a. Hck-3, Lsk, Lskt, p56<lck>, p56Lck)
  Promoter: polyhedrin promoter
  Tag / fusion protein: His6 (N terminal on insert)
  Cloning method: Unknown
  Sequencing primers: 5′ polyhedrin-fwd,; 3′ SV40pA-R
Resource information
  A portion of this plasmid was derived from a plasmid made by: gift from Nicolai Van Oers
Terms and licenses: Academic/Nonprofit Terms; Industry Terms: Not Available to Industry
How to cite: Lck was a gift from Michael Rosen (Addgene plasmid # 186130 ; http://n2t.net/addgene:186130 ; RRID:Addgene_186130)
