[The description below was written by a language model from this plasmid's Addgene catalogue record and the feature table of its GenBank file.]
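Description:
Lck is a baculovirus donor plasmid built on the pFastBac HTa2 backbone for producing recombinant mouse Lck, the lymphocyte-specific Src-family tyrosine kinase, in Sf9 insect cells. In bacteria it is maintained through a ColE1/pMB1-type origin and selected with ampicillin via the beta-lactamase gene. An f1 phage origin is also present. The catalogue lists the plasmid as low copy, whereas the annotated origin is described as a high-copy type, so the two sources differ on this point.

The expression cassette lies between the right and left ends of a mini-Tn7 element. This arrangement allows site-specific transposition of the cassette into a baculovirus shuttle genome (bacmid) in a suitable E. coli host, and the resulting bacmid is then used to generate recombinant virus. Within the Tn7 arms, the strong, very late polyhedrin promoter from Autographa californica drives an open reading frame that begins with a 6xHis affinity tag followed by a TEV protease cleavage site. The tag can therefore be removed after metal-affinity purification. An SV40 polyadenylation signal terminates the transcript.

The Lck coding region itself is not annotated in the feature table, but it would occupy the interval between the TEV site and the poly(A) signal. The recorded insert size of about 1.2 kb and the total plasmid length suggest that less than the full-length coding sequence may be present, though the record does not say which residues are included. A mutation is listed as A1687T without further explanation of its effect. A class 1 integron Pc promoter is annotated inside the Tn7 region, where pFastBac vectors normally carry a gentamicin resistance marker, but no such gene is annotated here.
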