LOCUS       Exported 5939 bp ds-DNA circular SYN 30-JUN-2022
DEFINITION  For expression of recombinant Lck in SF9 cells..
ACCESSION   .
VERSION     .
KEYWORDS    Lck
SOURCE      synthetic DNA construct
  ORGANISM  synthetic DNA construct
REFERENCE   1 (bases 1 to 5939)
  AUTHORS   Case LB, De Pasquale M, Henry L, Rosen MK
  TITLE     Synergistic phase separation of two pathways promotes integrin
            clustering and nascent adhesion formation.
  JOURNAL   Elife. 2022 Jan 20;11. pii: 72588. doi: 10.7554/eLife.72588.
  PUBMED    35049497
REFERENCE   2 (bases 1 to 5939)
  AUTHORS   .
  TITLE     Direct Submission
  JOURNAL   Exported Jun 30, 2022 from SnapGene Server 1.1.58
            http://www.snapgene.com
FEATURES             Location/Qualifiers
     source          1..5939
                     /organism="synthetic DNA construct"
                     /mol_type="other DNA"
     primer_bind     375..394
                     /label=pBR322ori-F
                     /note="pBR322 origin, forward primer"
     primer_bind     628..645
                     /label=L4440
                     /note="L4440 vector, forward primer"
     mobile_element  779..1003
                     /mobile_element_type="transposon:Tn7"
                     /note="mini-Tn7 element (right end of the Tn7 transposon)"
     promoter        complement(1773..1801)
                     /gene="intI1 (promoter lies within the coding sequence)"
                     /label=Pc promoter
                     /note="class 1 integron promoter"
     promoter        2153..2244
                     /gene="polh from Autographa californica"
                     /label=polyhedrin promoter
                     /note="promoter for the baculovirus polyhedrin gene"
     primer_bind     2169..2186
                     /label=Polyhedrin-F
                     /note="Polyhedrin promoter, forward primer"
     CDS             2311..2328
                     /codon_start=1
                     /product="6xHis affinity tag"
                     /label=6xHis
                     /translation="HHHHHH"
     CDS             2350..2370
                     /codon_start=1
                     /product="tobacco etch virus (TEV) protease recognition and
                     cleavage site"
                     /label=TEV site
                     /translation="ENLYFQG"
     polyA_signal    3697..3831
                     /label=SV40 poly(A) signal
                     /note="SV40 polyadenylation signal"
     primer_bind     complement(3734..3753)
                     /label=SV40pA-R
                     /note="SV40 polyA, reverse primer"
     primer_bind     3788..3807
                     /label=EBV-rev
                     /note="SV40 polyA terminator, reverse primer"
     mobile_element  3860..4025
                     /mobile_element_type="transposon:Tn7"
                     /note="mini-Tn7 element (left end of the Tn7 transposon)"
     rep_origin      4209..4663
                     /direction=RIGHT
                     /label=f1 ori
                     /note="f1 bacteriophage origin of replication; arrow
                     indicates direction of (+) strand synthesis"
     primer_bind     complement(4296..4315)
                     /label=F1ori-R
                     /note="F1 origin, reverse primer"
     primer_bind     4505..4526
                     /label=F1ori-F
                     /note="F1 origin, forward primer"
     promoter        4689..4793
                     /gene="bla"
                     /label=AmpR promoter
     CDS             4794..5654
                     /codon_start=1
                     /gene="bla"
                     /product="beta-lactamase"
                     /label=AmpR
                     /note="confers resistance to ampicillin, carbenicillin, and
                     related antibiotics"
                     /translation="MSIQHFRVALIPFFAAFCLPVFAHPETLVKVKDAEDQLGARVGYI
                     ELDLNSGKILESFRPEERFPMMSTFKVLLCGAVLSRIDAGQEQLGRRIHYSQNDLVEYS
                     PVTEKHLTDGMTVRELCSAAITMSDNTAANLLLTTIGGPKELTAFLHNMGDHVTRLDRW
                     EPELNEAIPNDERDTTMPVAMATTLRKLLTGELLTLASRQQLIDWMEADKVAGPLLRSA
                     LPAGWFIADKSGAGERGSRGIIAALGPDGKPSRIVVIYTTGSQATMDERNRQIAEIGAS
                     LIKHW"
     primer_bind     complement(5012..5031)
                     /label=Amp-R
                     /note="Ampicillin resistance gene, reverse primer"
     rep_origin      5825..474
                     /direction=RIGHT
                     /label=ori
                     /note="high-copy-number ColE1/pMB1/pBR322/pUC origin of
                     replication"
ORIGIN
        1 ggcttcagca gagcgcagat accaaatact gttcttctag tgtagccgta gttaggccac
       61 cacttcaaga actctgtagc accgcctaca tacctcgctc tgctaatcct gttaccagtg
      121 gctgctgcca gtggcgataa gtcgtgtctt accgggttgg actcaagacg atagttaccg
      181 gataaggcgc agcggtcggg ctgaacgggg ggttcgtgca cacagcccag cttggagcga
      241 acgacctaca ccgaactgag atacctacag cgtgagctat gagaaagcgc cacgcttccc
      301 gaagggagaa aggcggacag gtatccggta agcggcaggg tcggaacagg agagcgcacg
      361 agggagcttc cagggggaaa cgcctggtat ctttatagtc ctgtcgggtt tcgccacctc
      421 tgacttgagc gtcgattttt gtgatgctcg tcaggggggc ggagcctatg gaaaaacgcc
      481 agcaacgcgg cctttttacg gttcctggcc ttttgctggc cttttgctca catgttcttt
      541 cctgcgttat cccctgattc tgtggataac cgtattaccg cctttgagtg agctgatacc
      601 gctcgccgca gccgaacgac cgagcgcagc gagtcagtga gcgaggaagc ggaagagcgc
      661 ctgatgcggt attttctcct tacgcatctg tgcggtattt cacaccgcat agaccagccg
      721 cgtaacctgg caaaatcggt tacggttgag taataaatgg atgccctgcg taagcgggtg
      781 tgggcggaca ataaagtctt aaactgaaca aaatagatct aaactatgac aataaagtct
      841 taaactagac agaatagttg taaactgaaa tcagtccagt tatgctgtga aaaagcatac
      901 tggacttttg ttatggctaa agcaaactct tcattttctg aagtgcaaat tgcccgtcgt
      961 attaaagagg ggcgtggcca agggcatggt aaagactata ttcgcggcgt tgtgacaatt
     1021 taccgaacaa ctccgcggcc gggaagccga tctcggcttg aacgaattgt taggtggcgg
     1081 tacttgggtc gatatcaaag tgcatcactt cttcccgtat gcccaacttt gtatagagag
     1141 ccactgcggg atcgtcaccg taatctgctt gcacgtagat cacataagca ccaagcgcgt
     1201 tggcctcatg cttgaggaga ttgatgagcg cggtggcaat gccctgcctc cggtgctcgc
     1261 cggagactgc gagatcatag atatagatct cactacgcgg ctgctcaaac ttgggcagaa
     1321 cgtaagccgc gagagcgcca acaaccgctt cttggtcgaa ggcagcaagc gcgatgaatg
     1381 tcttactacg gagcaagttc ccgaggtaat cggagtccgg ctgatgttgg gagtaggtgg
     1441 ctacgtctcc gaactcacga ccgaaaagat caagagcagc ccgcatggat ttgacttggt
     1501 cagggccgag cctacatgtg cgaatgatgc ccatacttga gccacctaac tttgttttag
     1561 ggcgactgcc ctgctgcgta acatcgttgc tgctccataa catcaaacat cgacccacgg
     1621 cgtaacgcgc ttgctgcttg gatgcccgag gcatagactg tacaaaaaaa cagtcataac
     1681 aagccatgaa aaccgccact gcgccgttac caccgctgcg ttcggtcaag gttctggacc
     1741 agttgcgtga gcgcatacgc tacttgcatt acagtttacg aaccgaacag gcttatgtca
     1801 actgggttcg tgccttcatc cgtttccacg gtgtgcgtca cccggcaacc ttgggcagca
     1861 gcgaagtcga ggcatttctg tcctggctgg cgaacgagcg caaggtttcg gtctccacgc
     1921 atcgtcaggc attggcggcc ttgctgttct tctacggcaa ggtgctgtgc acggatctgc
     1981 cctggcttca ggagatcgga agacctcggc cgtcgcggcg cttgccggtg gtgctgaccc
     2041 cggatgaagt ggttcgcatc ctcggttttc tggaaggcga gcatcgtttg ttcgcccagg
     2101 actctagcta tagttctagt ggttggctac gtatactccg gaatattaat agatcatgga
     2161 gataattaaa atgataacca tctcgcaaat aaataagtat tttactgttt tcgtaacagt
     2221 tttgtaataa aaaaacctat aaatattccg gattattcat accgtcccac catcgggcgc
     2281 ggatctcggt ccgaaaccat gtcgtactac catcaccatc accatcacga ttacgatatc
     2341 ccaacgaccg aaaacctgta ttttcagggc gccatggatc cggaattcgc aaacagcctg
     2401 gagcctgaac cttggttctt caagaatctg agccgtaagg acgccgagcg gcagcttttg
     2461 gcgcccggga acacgcatgg atccttcctg atccgggaaa gcgaaagcac tgcggggtcc
     2521 ttttccctgt cggtcagaga cttcgaccag aaccagggag aagtggtgaa acattacaag
     2581 atccgtaacc tagacaacgg tggcttctac atctcccctc gtatcacttt tcccggattg
     2641 cacgatctag tccgccatta caccaacgcc tctgatgggc tgtgcacaaa gttgagccgt
     2701 ccttgccaga cccagaagcc ccagaaacca tggtgggagg acgaatggga agttcccagg
     2761 gaaacactga agttggtgga gcggctggga gctggccagt tcggggaagt gtggatgggg
     2821 tactacaacg gacacacgaa ggtggcggtg aagagtctga aacaagggag catgtccccc
     2881 gacgccttcc tggctgaggc taacctcatg aagcagctgc agcacccgcg gctagtccgg
     2941 ctttatgcag tggtcaccca ggaacccatc tacatcatca cggaatacat ggagaacggg
     3001 agcctagtag attttctcaa gactccctcg ggcatcaagt tgaatgtcaa caaacttttg
     3061 gacatggcag cccagattgc agagggcatg gcgttcatcg aagaacagaa ttacatccat
     3121 cgggacctgc gcgccgccaa catcctggtg tctgacacgc tgagctgcaa gattgcagac
     3181 tttggcctgg cgcgcctcat tgaggacaat gagtacacgg cccgggaggg ggccaaattt
     3241 cccattaagt ggacagcacc agaagccatt aactatggga ccttcaccat caagtcagac
     3301 gtgtggtcct tcgggatctt gcttacagag atcgtcaccc acggtcgaat cccttaccca
     3361 ggaatgacca accctgaagt cattcagaac ctggagagag gctaccgcat ggtgagacct
     3421 gacaactgtc cggaagagct gtaccacctc atgatgctgt gctggaagga gcgcccagag
     3481 gaccggccca cgtttgacta ccttcggagt gttctggatg acttcttcac agccacagag
     3541 ggccagttcc agccccagcc ttgatagaag cttgtcgaga agtactagag gatcataatc
     3601 agccatacca catttgtaga ggttttactt gctttaaaaa acctcccaca cctccccctg
     3661 aacctgaaac ataaaatgaa tgcaattgtt gttgttaact tgtttattgc agcttataat
     3721 ggttacaaat aaagcaatag catcacaaat ttcacaaata aagcattttt ttcactgcat
     3781 tctagttgtg gtttgtccaa actcatcaat gtatcttatc atgtctggat ctgatcactg
     3841 cttgagccta ggagatccga accagataag tgaaatctag ttccaaacta ttttgtcatt
     3901 tttaattttc gtattagctt acgacgctac acccagttcc catctatttt gtcactcttc
     3961 cctaaataat ccttaaaaac tccatttcca cccctcccag ttcccaacta ttttgtccgc
     4021 ccacagcggg gcatttttct tcctgttatg tttttaatca aacatcctgc caactccatg
     4081 tgacaaaccg tcatcttcgg ctactttttc tctgtcacag aatgaaaatt tttctgtcat
     4141 ctcttcgtta ttaatgtttg taattgactg aatatcaacg cttatttgca gcctgaatgg
     4201 cgaatgggnn nnnnnnnnnn nnnnnnnnnn nnnnnnnnnn nnnnnnnnnn nnnnnnnnnn
     4261 nnnnnnnnnn nnnnnnnnnn nnnnnnnnnn nnnnnnnnnn nnnnnnnnnn nnnnnnnnnn
     4321 nnnnnnnnnn nncnnnnnnn nnnnnnnnnn nnnnnnnnnn nnnnnnnnnn nnnnnnnnnn
     4381 nnnnnnnnnn nnnnnnnnnn nnnnnnnnnn nnnnnnnnnn nnnnannnnn nnnnnnnnnn
     4441 nnnnnnnnnn nnnnnnnnnn nnnnnnnnnn nnnncctttg acgttggagt ccacgttctt
     4501 aatagtggac tcttgttcca aactggaaca acactcaacc ctatctcggt ctattctttt
     4561 gatttataag ggattttgcc gatttcggcc tattggttaa aaaatgagct gatttaacaa
     4621 aaatttaacg cgaattttaa caaaatatta acgcttacaa tttaggtggc acttttcggg
     4681 gaaatgtgcg cggaacccct atttgtttat ttttctaaat acattcaaat atgtatccgc
     4741 tcatgagaca ataaccctga taaatgcttc aataatattg aaaaaggaag agtatgagta
     4801 ttcaacattt ccgtgtcgcc cttattccct tttttgcggc attttgcctt cctgtttttg
     4861 ctcacccaga aacgctggtg aaagtaaaag atgctgaaga tcagttgggt gcacgagtgg
     4921 gttacatcga actggatctc aacagcggta agatccttga gagttttcgc cccgaagaac
     4981 gttttccaat gatgagcact tttaaagttc tgctatgtgg cgcggtatta tcccgtattg
     5041 acgccgggca agagcaactc ggtcgccgca tacactattc tcagaatgac ttggttgagt
     5101 actcaccagt cacagaaaag catcttacgg atggcatgac agtaagagaa ttatgcagtg
     5161 ctgccataac catgagtgat aacactgcgg ccaacttact tctgacaacg atcggaggac
     5221 cgaaggagct aaccgctttt ttgcacaaca tgggggatca tgtaactcgc cttgatcgtt
     5281 gggaaccgga gctgaatgaa gccataccaa acgacgagcg tgacaccacg atgcctgtag
     5341 caatggcaac aacgttgcgc aaactattaa ctggcgaact acttactcta gcttcccggc
     5401 aacaattaat agactggatg gaggcggata aagttgcagg accacttctg cgctcggccc
     5461 ttccggctgg ctggtttatt gctgataaat ctggagccgg tgagcgtggg tctcgcggta
     5521 tcattgcagc actggggcca gatggtaagc cctcccgtat cgtagttatc tacacgacgg
     5581 ggagtcaggc aactatggat gaacgaaata gacagatcgc tgagataggt gcctcactga
     5641 ttaagcattg gtaactgtca gaccaagttt actcatatat actttagatt gatttaaaac
     5701 ttcattttta atttaaaagg atctaggtga agatcctttt tgataatctc atgaccaaaa
     5761 tcccttaacg tgagttttcg ttccactgag cgtcagaccc cgtagaaaag atcaaaggat
     5821 cttcttgaga tccttttttt ctgcgcgtaa tctgctgctt gcaaacaaaa aaaccaccgc
     5881 taccagcggt ggtttgtttg ccggatcaag agctaccaac tctttttccg aaggtaact
//
